>Addgene plasmid #54867 | mApple-Annexin(A4)-12 | depositor partial sequence | sequence record 85258 | insert sequence
TTGACGTCAGATCCGCTAGCGCTACCGGTCGCCACCATGGTGAGCAAGGGCGAGGAGAATAACATGGCCA
TCATCAAGGAGTTCATGCGCTTCAAGGTGCACATGGAGGGCTCCGTGAACGGCCACGAGTTCGAGATCGA
GGGCGAGGGCGAGGGCCGCCCCTACGAGGCCTTTCAGACCGCTAAGCTGAAGGTGACCAAGGGTGGCCCC
CTGCCCTTCGCCTGGGACATCCTGTCCCCTCAGTTCATGTACGGCTCCAAGGTCTACATTAAGCACCCAG
CCGACATCCCCGACTACTTCAAGCTGTCCTTCCCCGAGGGCTTCAGGTGGGAGCGCGTGATGAACTTCGA
GGACGGCGGCATTATTCACGTTAACCAGGACTCCTCCCTGCAGGACGGCGTGTTCATCTACAAGGTGAAG
CTGCGCGGCACCAACTTCCCCTCCGACGGCCCCGTAATGCAGAAGAAGACCATGGGCTGGGAGGCCTCCG
AGGAGCGGATGTACCCCGAGGACGGCGCCCTGAAGAGCGAGATCAAGAAGAGGCTGAAGCTGAAGGACGG
CGGCCACTACGCCGCCGAGGTCAAGACCACCTACAAGGCCAAGAAGCCCGTGCAGCTGCCCGGCGCCTAC
ATCGTCGACATCAAGTTGGACATCGTGTCCCACAACGAGGACTACACCATCGTGGAACAGTACGAACGCG
CCGAGGGCCGCCACTCCACCGGCGGCATGGACGAGCTGTACAAGTCCGGACTCAGATCTCGAGCTCAAGC
TTCGAATTCTATGGCCATGGCAACCAAAGGAGGTACTGTCAAAGCTGCTTCAGGATTCAATGCCATGGAA
GATGCCCAGACCCTGAGGAAGGCCATGAAAGGGCTCGGCACCGATGAAGACGCCATTATTAGCGTCCTTG
CCTACCGCAACACCGCCCAGCGCCAGGAGATCAGGACAGCCTACAAGAGCACCATCGGCAGGGACTTGAT
AGACGACCTGAAGTCAGAACTGAGTGGCAACTTCGAGCAGGTGATTGTGGGGATGATGACGCCCACGGTG
CTGTATGACGTGCAAGAGCTGCGAAGGGCCATGAAGGGAGCCGGCACTGATGAGGGCTGCCTAATTGAGA
TCCTGGCCTCCCGGACCCCTGAGGAGATCCGGCGCATAAGCCAAACCTACCAGCAGCAATATGGACGGAG
CCTTGAAGATGACATTCGCTCTGACACATCGTTCATGTTCCAGCGAGTGCTGGTGTCTCTGTCAGCTGGT
GGGAGGGATGAAGGAAATTATCTGGACGATGCTCTCGTGAGACAGGATGCCCAGGACCTGTATGAGGCTG
GAGAGAAGAAATGGGGGACAGATGAGGTGAAATTTCTAACTGTTCTCTGTTCCCGGAACCGAAATCACCT
GTTGCATGTGTTTGATGAATACAAAAGGATATCACAGAAGGATATTGAACAGAGTATTAAATCTGAAACA
TCTGGTAGCTTTGAAGATGCTCTGCTGGCTATAGTAAAGTGCATGAGGAACAAATCTGCATATTTTGCTG
AAAAGCTCTATAAATCGATGAAGGGCTTGGGCACCGATGATAACACCCTCATCAGAGTGATGGTTTCTCG
AGCAGAAATTGACATGTTGGATATCCGGGCACACTTCAAGAGACTCTATGGAAAGTCTCTGTACTCGTTC
ATCAAGGGTGACACATCTGGAGACTACAGGAAAGTACTGCTTGTTCTCTGTGGAGGAGATGATTAAGGAT
CCACCGGATCTAGATAACTGATCAT
