>Addgene plasmid #54867 | mApple-Annexin(A4)-12 | addgene partial sequence | sequence record 96425 | mCherry-F 5'-ccccgtaatgcagaagaaga-3'
CCCGAGGACGGCGCCCTGAAGAGCGAGATCAAGAAGAGGCTGAAGCTGAAGGACGGCGGCCACTACGCCG
CCGAGGTCAAGACCACCTACAAGGCCAAGAAGCCCGTGCAGCTGCCCGGCGCCTACATCGTCGACATCAA
GTTGGACATCGTGTCCCACAACGAGGACTACACCATCGTGGAACAGTACGAACGCGCCGAGGGCCGCCAC
TCCACCGGCGGCATGGACGAGCTGTACAAGTCCGGACTCAGATCTCGAGCTCAAGCTTCGAATTCTATGG
CCATGGCAACCAAAGGAGGTACTGTCAAAGCTGCTTCAGGATTCAATGCCATGGAAGATGCCCAGACCCT
GAGGAAGGCCATGAAAGGGCTCGGCACCGATGAAGACGCCATTATTAGCGTCCTTGCCTACCGCAACACC
GCCCAGCGCCAGGAGATCAGGACAGCCTACAAGAGCACCATCGGCAGGGACTTGATAGACGACCTGAAGT
CAGAACTGAGTGGCAACTTCGAGCAGGTGATTGTGGGGATGATGACGCCCACGGTGCTGTATGACGTGCA
AGAGCTGCGAAGGGCCATGAAGGGAGCCGGCACTGATGAGGGCTGCCTAATTGAGATCCTGGCCTCCCGG
ACCCCTGAGGAGATCCGGCGCATAAGCCAAACCTACCAGCAGCAATATGGACGGAGCCTTGAAGATGACA
TTCGCTCTGACACATCGTTCATGTTCCAGCGAGTGCTGGTGTCTCTGTCAGCTGGTGGGAGGGATGAAGG
AAATTATCTGGACGATGCTCTCGTGAGACAGGATGCCCAGGACCTGTATGA
