[The description below was written by a language model from this plasmid's Addgene catalogue record.]
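Description:
mApple-Annexin(A4)-12 is a mammalian expression plasmid that produces human annexin A4 (ANXA4) fused to the red-orange fluorescent protein mApple. It is built on an mApple backbone of about 4.75 kb (excluding the insert). The plasmid is maintained at high copy in E. coli under kanamycin selection. It also carries a neomycin resistance marker, so transfected mammalian cells can be selected with G418 if stable expression is wanted. The record does not name the origins of replication or include a feature table, so finer details of the backbone layout are not documented here.

Expression is driven by the CMV promoter, a strong constitutive promoter in most mammalian cell lines. The listed 3′ sequencing primer indicates an SV40 polyadenylation signal downstream of the coding region. mApple is supplied by the backbone and sits at the N terminus of the fusion, with annexin A4 following it. The "12" in the name probably refers to the length of the linker between the two proteins, but the record does not say so. The cloning method is also not recorded.

The depositor lists mApple excitation and emission maxima of 568 nm and 592 nm. Annexins are calcium-dependent phospholipid-binding proteins, so a fusion like this is typically used in live-cell fluorescence microscopy to follow annexin A4 localisation and its recruitment to membranes. It also serves as a localisation marker within a broader collection of fluorescent protein fusions designed to illustrate different colour variants.
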