Addgene plasmid #54867: mApple-Annexin(A4)-12
Depositing lab: Michael Davidson. Depositing organization: Florida State University, Tallahassee. Publication: Fluorescent protein tracking and detection: fluorescent protein structure and color variants. Rizzo MA, Davidson MW, Piston DW. Cold Spring Harb Protoc. 2009 Dec;2009(12):pdb.top63. doi: 10.1101/pdb.top63. PubMed 20150100.
Backbone
  Vector backbone: mApple
  Backbone size w/o insert (bp): 4750
  Vector type: Mammalian Expression
  Selectable markers: Neomycin (select with G418)
Growth in bacteria
  Bacterial resistance: Kanamycin, 50 μg/mL
  Growth temperature: 37°C
  Growth strain: DH5alpha
  Copy number: High Copy
Gene/Insert
  Gene/Insert name: Annexin (A4) (alt name: NM_001153.3)
  Species: H. sapiens (human)
  Entrez Gene: ANXA4 (a.k.a. ANX4, HEL-S-274, P32.5, PAP-II, PIG28, PP4-X, ZAP36)
  Promoter: CMV
  Tag / fusion protein: mApple (N terminal on backbone)
  Cloning method: Unknown
  Sequencing primers: 5′ CMV-F; 3′ SV40pA-R
Terms and licenses: Academic/Nonprofit Terms; Industry Terms: Not Available to Industry
Depositor comments: . Excitation = 568; Emission = 592
How to cite: mApple-Annexin(A4)-12 was a gift from Michael Davidson (Addgene plasmid # 54867 ; http://n2t.net/addgene:54867 ; RRID:Addgene_54867)
